>Addgene plasmid #38120 | pEGFP-N1-TFE3 | addgene full sequence | sequence record 201237 | Addgene NGS Result
CGTTACATAACTTACGGTAAATGGCCCGCCTGGCTGACCGCCCAACGACCCCCGCCCATTGACGTCAATA
ATGACGTATGTTCCCATAGTAACGCCAATAGGGACTTTCCATTGACGTCAATGGGTGGAGTATTTACGGT
AAACTGCCCACTTGGCAGTACATCAAGTGTATCATATGCCAAGTACGCCCCCTATTGACGTCAATGACGG
TAAATGGCCCGCCTGGCATTATGCCCAGTACATGACCTTATGGGACTTTCCTACTTGGCAGTACATCTAC
GTATTAGTCATCGCTATTACCATGGTGATGCGGTTTTGGCAGTACATCAATGGGCGTGGATAGCGGTTTG
ACTCACGGGGATTTCCAAGTCTCCACCCCATTGACGTCAATGGGAGTTTGTTTTGGCACCAAAATCAACG
GGACTTTCCAAAATGTCGTAACAACTCCGCCCCATTGACGCAAATGGGCGGTAGGCGTGTACGGTGGGAG
GTCTATATAAGCAGAGCTGGTTTAGTGAACCGTCAGATCCGCTAGCGCTACCGGACTCAGATCTCGAGCT
CAAGCTTGACACCATGTCTCATGCGGCCGAACCAGCTCGGGATGGCGTAGAGGCCAGCGCGGAGGGCCCT
CGAGCCGTGTTCGTGCTGTTGGAGGAGCGCAGGCCGGCCGACTCGGCTCAGCTGCTCAGCCTGAACTCTT
TGCTTCCGGAATCCGGGATTGTTGCTGACATAGAATTAGAAAACGTCCTTGATCCTGACAGCTTCTACGA
GCTCAAAAGCCAACCCTTACCCCTTCGCTCAAGCCTCCCAATATCACTGCAGGCCACACCAGCCACCCCA
GCTACACTCTCTGCATCGTCTTCTGCAGGGGGCTCCAGGACCCCTGCCATGTCGTCATCTTCTTCATCGA
GGGTCTTGCTGCGGCAGCAGCTAATGCGGGCCCAGGCGCAGGAGCAGGAGAGGCGTGAGCGTCGGGAACA
GGCCGCCGCGGCTCCCTTCCCCAGTCCTGCACCTGCCTCTCCTGCCATCTCTGTGGTTGGCGTCTCTGCT
GGGGGCCACACATTGAGCCGTCCACCCCCTGCTCAGGTGCCCAGGGAGGTGCTCAAGGTGCAGACCCATC
TGGAGAACCCAACGCGCTACCACCTGCAGCAGGCGCGCCGGCAGCAGGTGAAACAGTACCTGTCCACCAC
ACTCGGGCCCAAGCTGGCTTCCCAGGCCCTCACCCCACCGCCGGGGCCCGCAAGTGCCCAGCCACTGCCT
GCCCCTGAGGCTGCCCACACTACCGGCCCCACAGGCAGTGCGCCCAACAGCCCCATGGCGCTGCTCACCA
TCGGGTCCAGCTCAGAGAAGGAGATTGATGATGTCATTGATGAGATCATCAGCCTGGAGTCCAGTTACAA
TGATGAAATGCTCAGCTATCTGCCCGGAGGCACCACAGGACTGCAGCTCCCCAGCACGCTGCCTGTGTCA
GGGAATCTGCTTGATGTGTACAGTAGTCAAGGCGTGGCCACACCAGCCATCACTGTCAGCAACTCCTGCC
CAGCTGAGCTGCCCAACATCAAACGGGAGATCTCTGAGACCGAGGCAAAGGCCCTTTTGAAGGAACGGCA
GAAGAAAGACAATCACAACCTAATTGAGCGTCGCAGGCGATTCAACATTAACGACAGGATCAAGGAACTG
GGCACTCTCATCCCTAAGTCCAGTGACCCGGAGATGCGCTGGAACAAGGGCACCATCCTGAAGGCCTCTG
TGGATTATATCCGCAAGCTGCAGAAGGAGCAGCAGCGCTCCAAAGACCTGGAGAGCCGGCAGCGATCCCT
GGAGCAGGCCAACCGCAGCCTGCAGCTCCGAATTCAGGAACTAGAACTGCAGGCCCAGATCCATGGCCTG
CCAGTGCCTCCCACTCCAGGGCTGCTTTCCTTGGCCACGACTTCGGCTTCTGACAGCCTCAAGCCAGAGC
AGCTGGACATTGAGGAGGAGGGCAGGCCAGGCGCAGCAACGTTCCATGTAGGGGGGGGACCTGCCCAGAA
TGCTCCCCATCAGCAGCCCCCTGCACCGCCCTCAGATGCCCTTCTGGACCTGCACTTTCCCAGCGACCAC
CTGGGGGACCTGGGAGACCCCTTCCACCTGGGGCTGGAGGACATTCTGATGGAGGAGGAGGAGGGGGTGG
TGGGAGGACTGTCGGGGGGTGCCCTGTCCCCACTGCGGGCTGCCTCCGATCCCCTGCTCTCTTCAGTGTC
CCCTGCTGTCTCCAAGGCCAGCAGCCGCCGCAGCAGCTTCAGCATGGAAGAGGAGTCCACGGTACCGCGG
GCCCGGGATCCACCGGTCGCCACCATGGTGAGCAAGGGCGAGGAGCTGTTCACCGGGGTGGTGCCCATCC
TGGTCGAGCTGGACGGCGACGTAAACGGCCACAAGTTCAGCGTGTCCGGCGAGGGCGAGGGCGATGCCAC
CTACGGCAAGCTGACCCTGAAGTTCATCTGCACCACCGGCAAGCTGCCCGTGCCCTGGCCCACCCTCGTG
ACCACCCTGACCTACGGCGTGCAGTGCTTCAGCCGCTACCCCGACCACATGAAGCAGCACGACTTCTTCA
AGTCCGCCATGCCCGAAGGCTACGTCCAGGAGCGCACCATCTTCTTCAAGGACGACGGCAACTACAAGAC
CCGCGCCGAGGTGAAGTTCGAGGGCGACACCCTGGTGAACCGCATCGAGCTGAAGGGCATCGACTTCAAG
GAGGACGGCAACATCCTGGGGCACAAGCTGGAGTACAACTACAACAGCCACAACGTCTATATCATGGCCG
ACAAGCAGAAGAACGGCATCAAGGTGAACTTCAAGATCCGCCACAACATCGAGGACGGCAGCGTGCAGCT
CGCCGACCACTACCAGCAGAACACCCCCATCGGCGACGGCCCCGTGCTGCTGCCCGACAACCACTACCTG
AGCACCCAGTCCGCCCTGAGCAAAGACCCCAACGAGAAGCGCGATCACATGGTCCTGCTGGAGTTCGTGA
CCGCCGCCGGGATCACTCTCGGCATGGACGAGCTGTACAAGTAAAGCGGCCGCGACTCTAGATCATAATC
AGCCATACCACATTTGTAGAGGTTTTACTTGCTTTAAAAAACCTCCCACACCTCCCCCTGAACCTGAAAC
ATAAAATGAATGCAATTGTTGTTGTTAACTTGTTTATTGCAGCTTATAATGGTTACAAATAAAGCAATAG
CATCACAAATTTCACAAATAAAGCATTTTTTTCACTGCATTCTAGTTGTGGTTTGTCCAAACTCATCAAT
GTATCTTAAGGCGTAAATTGTAAGCGTTAATATTTTGTTAAAATTCGCGTTAAATTTTTGTTAAATCAGC
TCATTTTTTAACCAATAGGCCGAAATCGGCAAAATCCCTTATAAATCAAAAGAATAGACCGAGATAGGGT
[37 nt withheld, positions 3431-3467]
AAAGAACGTGGACTCCAACGTCAAAGG
[49 nt withheld, positions 3495-3543]
T
[91 nt withheld, positions 3545-3635]
G
[124 nt withheld, positions 3637-3760]
CAGGTGGCACTTTTCGGGGAAATGTGCGCGGAACCCCTATTTGTTTATTTTTCTAAATACATTCAAATAT
GTATCCGCTCATGAGACAATAACCCTGATAAATGCTTCAATAATATTGAAAAAGGAAGAGTCCTGAGGCG
GAAAGAACCAGCTGTGGAATGTGTGTCAGTTAGGGTGTGGAAAGTCCCCAGGCTCCCCAGCAGGCAGAAG
TATGCAAAGCATGCATCTCAATTAGTCAGCAACCAGGTGTGGAAAGTCCCCAGGCTCCCCAGCAGGCAGA
AGTATGCAAAGCATGCATCTCAATTAGTCAGCAACCATAGTCCCGCCCCTAACTCCGCCCATCCCGCCCC
TAACTCCGCCCAGTTCCGCCCATTCTCCGCCCCATGGCTGACTAATTTTTTTTATTTATGCAGAGGCCGA
GGCCGCCTCGGCCTCTGAGCTATTCCAGAAGTAGTGAGGAGGCTTTTTTGGAGGCCTAGGCTTTTGCAAA
GATCGATCAAGAGACAGGATGAGGATCGTTTCGCATGATTGAACAAGATGGATTGCACGCAGGTTCTCCG
GCCGCTTGGGTGGAGAGGCTATTCGGCTATGACTGGGCACAACAGACAATCGGCTGCTCTGATGCCGCCG
TGTTCCGGCTGTCAGCGCAGGGGCGCCCGGTTCTTTTTGTCAAGACCGACCTGTCCGGTGCCCTGAATGA
ACTGCAAGACGAGGCAGCGCGGCTATCGTGGCTGGCCACGACGGGCGTTCCTTGCGCAGCTGTGCTCGAC
GTTGTCACTGAAGCGGGAAGGGACTGGCTGCTATTGGGCGAAGTGCCGGGGCAGGATCTCCTGTCATCTC
ACCTTGCTCCTGCCGAGAAAGTATCCATCATGGCTGATGCAATGCGGCGGCTGCATACGCTTGATCCGGC
TACCTGCCCATTCGACCACCAAGCGAAACATCGCATCGAGCGAGCACGTACTCGGATGGAAGCCGGTCTT
GTCGATCAGGATGATCTGGACGAAGAGCATCAGGGGCTCGCGCCAGCCGAACTGTTCGCCAGGCTCAAGG
CGAGCATGCCCGACGGCGAGGATCTCGTCGTGACCCATGGCGATGCCTGCTTGCCGAATATCATGGTGGA
AAATGGCCGCTTTTCTGGATTCATCGACTGTGGCCGGCTGGGTGTGGCGGACCGCTATCAGGACATAGCG
TTGGCTACCCGTGATATTGCTGAAGAGCTTGGCGGCGAATGGGCTGACCGCTTCCTCGTGCTTTACGGTA
TCGCCGCTCCCGATTCGCAGCGCATCGCCTTCTATCGCCTTCTTGACGAGTTCTTCTGAGCGGGACTCTG
GGGTTCGAAATGACCGACCAAGCGACGCCCAACCTGCCATCACGAGATTTCGATTCCACCGCCGCCTTCT
ATGAAAGGTTGGGCTTCGGAATCGTTTTCCGGGACGCCGGCTGGATGATCCTCCAGCGCGGGGATCTCAT
GCTGGAGTTCTTCGCCCACCCTAGGGGGAGGCTAACTGAAACACGGAAGGAGACAATACCGGAAGGAACC
CGCGCTATGACGGCAATAAAAAGACAGAATAAAACGCACGGTGTTGGGTCGTTTGTTCATAAACGCGGGG
TTCGGTCCCAGGGCTGGCACTCTGTCGATACCCCACCGAGACCCCATTGGGGCCAATACGCCCGCGTTTC
TTCCTTTTCCCCACCCCACCCCCCAAGTTCGGGTGAAGGCCCAGGGCTCGCAGCCAACGTCGGGGCGGCA
GGCCCTGCCATAGCCTCAGGTTACTCATATATACTTTAGATTGATTTAAAACTTCATTTTTAATTTAAAA
GGATCTAGGTGAAGATCCTTTTTGATAATCTCATGACCAAAATCCCTTAACGTGAGTTTTCGTTCCACTG
AGCGTCAGACCCCGTAGAAAAGATCAAAGGATCTTCTTGAGATCCTTTTTTTCTGCGCGTAATCTGCTGC
TTGCAAACAAAAAAACCACCGCTACCAGCGGTGGTTTGTTTGCCGGATCAAGAGCTACCAACTCTTTTTC
CGAAGGTAACTGGCTTCAGCAGAGCGCAGATACCAAATACTGTTCTTCTAGTGTAGCCGTAGTTAGGCCA
CCACTTCAAGAACTCTGTAGCACCGCCTACATACCTCGCTCTGCTAATCCTGTTACCAGTGGCTGCTGCC
AGTGGCGATAAGTCGTGTCTTACCGGGTTGGACTCAAGACGATAGTTACCGGATAAGGCGCAGCGGTCGG
GCTGAACGGGGGGTTCGTGCACACAGCCCAGCTTGGAGCGAACGACCTACACCGAACTGAGATACCTACA
GCGTGAGCTATGAGAAAGCGCCACGCTTCCCGAAGGGAGAAAGGCGGACAGGTATCCGGTAAGCGGCAGG
GTCGGAACAGGAGAGCGCACGAGGGAGCTTCCAGGGGGAAACGCCTGGTATCTTTATAGTCCTGTCGGGT
TTCGCCACCTCTGACTTGAGCGTCGATTTTTGTGATGCTCGTCAGGGGGGCGGAGCCTATGGAAAAACGC
CAGCAACGCGGCCTTTTTACGGTTCCTGGCCTTTTGCTGGCCTTTTGCTCACATGTTCTTTCCTGCGTTA
TCCCCTGATTCTGTGGATAACCGTATTACCGCCATGCATTAGTTATTAATAGTAATCAATTACGGGGTCA
TTAGTTCATAGCCCATATATGGAGTTCCG
Features (pLannotate 1.2.2; 17 found; start..end, strand, type, name):
      1..304     +  enhancer       CMV enhancer: human cytomegalovirus immediate early enhancer
    305..508     +  promoter       CMV promoter: human cytomegalovirus (CMV) immediate early promoter
    531..567     +  misc_feature   MCS (fragment): multiple cloning site
    574..2298    +  CDS            TFE3: TFE3_HUMAN - Also known as BHLHE33 From Homo sapiens (Human).
   2294..2327    +  misc_feature   MCS (fragment): multiple cloning site
   2335..3054    +  CDS            EGFP: the original enhanced GFP (Yang et al., 1996) mammalian codon-optimized
   3071..3154    +  CDS            large T antigen (fragment): large T antigen from SV40 (simian virus 40)
   3177..3298    +  polyA_signal   SV40 poly(A) signal: SV40 polyadenylation signal
   3332..3760    -  rep_origin     f1 ori (sequence partly withheld): f1 bacteriophage origin of replication; arrow indicates direction of (+) strand synthesis
   3787..3891    +  promoter       AmpR promoter: bla
   3893..4250    +  promoter       SV40 promoter: SV40 enhancer and early promoter
   4285..5079    +  CDS            NeoR/KanR: aminoglycoside phosphotransferase from Tn5; aph(3')-II (or nptII); confers resistance to neomycin, kanamycin, and G418 (Geneticin®)
   5100..5252    +  CDS            ble (fragment): BLE_KLEPN - Experimental evidence at protein level: Swiss-Prot protein existence level 1. Binding protein with a strong affinity to the bleomycin family of antibiotics. Binds to CL990; an antimitotic-antibiotic compound. From Klebsiella pneumoniae.
   5311..5358    +  polyA_signal   HSV TK poly(A) signal: herpes simplex virus thymidine kinase polyadenylation signal (Cole and Stacy, 1985)
   5449..5465    -  polyA_signal   bGH poly(A) signal (fragment): bovine growth hormone polyadenylation signal
   5687..6275    +  rep_origin     ori: high-copy-number ColE1/pMB1/pBR322/pUC origin of replication
   6390..6449    +  enhancer       CMV enhancer (fragment): human cytomegalovirus immediate early enhancer
