[The description below was written by a language model from this plasmid's Addgene catalogue record and pLannotate feature annotations shown in this document.]
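Description:
pEGFP-N1-TFE3 is a 6.4 kb mammalian expression plasmid built on the Clontech pEGFP-N1 backbone, carrying the human transcription factor E3 (TFE3, a bHLH family member also known as bHLHe33) fused at its C terminus to EGFP. The 1,725 bp TFE3 coding sequence was inserted between the HindIII and KpnI sites of the multiple cloning site, and its stop codon was removed so that translation continues through the short remaining polylinker into the mammalian codon-optimized EGFP reading frame. Expression of the fusion is driven by the human cytomegalovirus immediate early enhancer and promoter and terminated by the SV40 polyadenylation signal.

The backbone carries a single NeoR/KanR (Tn5 aminoglycoside phosphotransferase) cassette placed behind tandem promoters. The bacterial bla promoter gives kanamycin resistance in E. coli, while the SV40 enhancer/early promoter, together with the HSV TK polyadenylation signal, allows G418 selection of stably transfected mammalian cells. Replication in bacteria relies on a high-copy ColE1/pUC-type origin, and an f1 phage origin is also present for single-stranded DNA production. The short large T antigen, ble and bGH poly(A) fragments called in the automated annotation are small partial matches within backbone sequence rather than functional elements.

The construct is suited to transient or stable expression of fluorescently labelled TFE3 for live or fixed cell imaging of its subcellular distribution. It was deposited with a study of how mTORC1 signaling is linked to the transcriptional control of lysosome homeostasis through the related factor TFEB. The record does not describe the specific experiments in which the TFE3 fusion was used.
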