Addgene plasmid #38120: pEGFP-N1-TFE3
Depositing lab: Shawn Ferguson. Depositing organization: Yale University. Publication: The Transcription Factor TFEB Links mTORC1 Signaling to Transcriptional Control of Lysosome Homeostasis. Roczniak-Ferguson A, Petit CS, Froehlich F, Qian S, Ky J, Angarola B, Walther TC, Ferguson SM. Sci Signal. 2012 Jun 12;5(228):ra42. 10.1126/scisignal.2002790 PubMed 22692423.
Backbone
  Vector backbone: pEGFP-N1
  Backbone manufacturer: Clontech
  Backbone size w/o insert (bp): 4733
  Total vector size (bp): 6449
  Vector type: Mammalian Expression
  Selectable markers: Neomycin (select with G418)
Growth in bacteria
  Bacterial resistance: Kanamycin, 50 μg/mL
  Growth temperature: 37°C
  Growth strain: DH5alpha
  Copy number: Unknown
Gene/Insert
  Gene/Insert name: TFE3 (alt name: Transcription factor E3)
  Species: H. sapiens (human)
  Insert size (bp): 1725
  Mutation: deleted stop codon
  Entrez Gene: TFE3 (a.k.a. MRXSPF, RCCP2, RCCX1, TFEA, bHLHe33)
  Promoter: CMV
  Tag / fusion protein: EGFP (C terminal on insert)
  Cloning method: Restriction Enzyme; 5′ cloning site HindIII (unknown if destroyed); 3′ cloning site KpnI (unknown if destroyed)
  Sequencing primers: 5′ CGCAAATGGGCGGTAGGCGTG; 3′ CGTCGCCGTCCAGCTCGACCAG
Terms and licenses: Academic/Nonprofit Terms; Industry Terms: Not Available to Industry
How to cite: pEGFP-N1-TFE3 was a gift from Shawn Ferguson (Addgene plasmid # 38120 ; http://n2t.net/addgene:38120 ; RRID:Addgene_38120)
