>Addgene plasmid #38120 | pEGFP-N1-TFE3 | addgene partial sequence | sequence record 49503 | EGFP_N
ACCATGGTGGCGACCGGTGGATCCCGGGCCCGCGGTACCGTGGACTCCTCTTCCATGCTGAAGCTGCTGC
GGCGGCTGCTGGCCTTGGAGACAGCAGGGGACACTGAAGAGAGCAGGGGATCGGAGGCAGCCCGCAGTGG
GGACAGGGCACCCCCCGACAGTCCTCCCACCACCCCCTCCTCCTCCTCCATCAGAATGTCCTCCAGCCCC
AGGTGGAAGGGGTCTCCCAGGTCCCCCAGGTGGTCGCTGGGAAAGTGCAGGTCCAGAAGGGCATCTGAGG
GCGGTGCAGGGGGCTGCTGATGGGGAGCATTCTGGGCAGGTCCCCCCCCTACATGGAACGTTGCTGCGCC
TGGCCTGCCCTCCTCCTCAATGTCCAGCTGCTCTGGCTTGAGGCTGTCAGAAGCCGAAGTCGTGGCCAAG
GAAAGCAGCCCTGGAGTGGGAGGCACTGGCAGGCCATGGATCTGGGCCTGCAGTTCTAGTTCCTGAATTC
GGAGCTGCAGGCTGCGGTTGGCCTGCTCCAGGGATCGCTGCCGGCTCTCCAGGTCTTTGGAGCGCTGCTG
CTCCTTCTGCAGCTTGCGGATATAATCCACAGAGGCCTTCAGGATGGTGCCCTTGTTCCAGCGCATCTCC
GGGTCACTGGACTTAGGGATGAGAGTGCCCAGTTCCTTGATCCTGTCGTTAATGTTGAATCGCCTGCGAC
GCTCAATTAGGTTGTGATTGTCTTTCTTCTGCCGTTCCTTCAAAAGGGCCTTTGCCTCGGTCTCA
